Addgene plasmid #210548: pCLV3Cas-LT0
Purpose: Binary vector expressing the Lineage Tracing system. Cas9 expression driven by CLV3 promoter. LT0 reporter
Depositing lab: Ortrun Mittelsten Scheid. Depositing organization: Gregor Mendel Institute of Molecular Plant Biology. Publication: A versatile CRISPR-based system for lineage tracing in living plants. Dona M, Bradamante G, Bogojevic Z, Gutzat R, Streubel S, Mosiolek M, Dolan L, Mittelsten Scheid O. Plant J. 2023 Jul 5. doi: 10.1111/tpj.16378. PubMed 37403571.
Backbone
  Vector backbone: pSUN
  Vector type: Plant Expression
  Selectable markers: Seed RFP fluorescence
Growth in bacteria
  Bacterial resistance: Kanamycin, 50 μg/mL
  Growth temperature: 37°C
  Growth strain: DH5alpha
  Copy number: High Copy
Gene/Insert
  Gene/Insert name: CLV3p::spCas9::PEA3At::U6p::AAVS1gRNA::pHTR5::LT0::mCherrySSM
  Species: Other
  Cloning method: Unknown
Terms and licenses: Academic/Nonprofit Terms; Industry Terms: Not Available to Industry
How to cite: pCLV3Cas-LT0 was a gift from Ortrun Mittelsten Scheid (Addgene plasmid # 210548 ; http://n2t.net/addgene:210548 ; RRID:Addgene_210548)
