[The description below was written by a language model from this plasmid's Addgene catalogue record and pLannotate feature annotations shown in this document.]
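Description:
pCLV3Cas-LT0 is a plant binary vector of about 16.4 kb, built on the pSUN backbone, that carries a CRISPR-based lineage tracing system for living plants. It replicates at high copy in E. coli through a ColE1/pUC-type origin. It also carries the broad-host-range IncP oriV with its activator gene trfA, the kind of replicon that lets binary vectors be maintained in Agrobacterium. Bacterial selection is by kanamycin (aphA-3 type KanR). The backbone annotation also shows an IS5 transposase (insH) next to a small yghO fragment, which suggests an E. coli insertion sequence sits outside the T-DNA in the sequenced plasmid.

The payload lies between the nopaline-type right and left T-DNA borders. Streptococcus pyogenes Cas9 is driven, according to the record, by the CLV3 promoter and is followed by a pea RBCS-3A-derived segment that corresponds to the terminator named in the insert. CLV3 is generally known as a marker of shoot apical meristem stem cells, so Cas9 activity should be confined to those cells and any edits passed on to their descendants. A U6 promoter drives a guide RNA against an AAVS1 target; the annotation shows a tRNA element just upstream of the gRNA scaffold. The LT0 reporter is placed under the HTR5 promoter, and the annotated features there are an Arabidopsis histone H2B coding sequence immediately followed by Clover, consistent with a nuclear green fluorescent fusion. The record does not state how LT0 is configured or how editing changes its signal. An mCherry cassette with a CaMV poly(A) signal provides the seed RFP fluorescence used to select transformants; its promoter is not named. A mutant FRT site lies near the left border.
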