Features (pLannotate 1.2.2; 21 found; start..end, strand, type, name):
     24..51      +  CDS            TetR (fragment): tetracycline resistance regulatory protein; tetR
    240..828     -  rep_origin     ori: high-copy-number ColE1/pMB1/pBR322/pUC origin of replication
   1042..1066    -  misc_feature   RB T-DNA repeat: right border repeat from nopaline C58 T-DNA
   1118..1141    -  CDS            lacZα (fragment): LacZα fragment of β-galactosidase; lacZ fragment
   2277..6380    +  CDS            cas9: CAS9_STRP1 - Also known as csn1 From Streptococcus pyogenes serotype M1.
   6454..6534    +  CDS            RBCS.3A (fragment): RBS3_PEA - Experimental evidence at protein level: Swiss-Prot protein existence level 1. RuBisCO catalyzes two reactions: the carboxylation of D- ribulose 1,5-bisphosphate, the primary event in carbon dioxide fixation, as well as the oxidative fragmentation of the pentose substrate. Both reactions occur simultaneously and in competition at the same active site. Although the small subunit is not catalytic it is essential for maximal activity (Probable). Binds to abscisic acid (ABA); only half of the possible binding sites are occupied in the crystal; and there are indications this is a low affi
   7310..7380    +  ncRNA          tRNA: Accession: RF00005 - tRNA
   7402..7477    +  misc_RNA       gRNA scaffold: guide RNA scaffold for the Streptococcus pyogenes CRISPR/Cas9 system
   8599..9039    +  CDS            H2B1_ARATH: Experimental evidence at protein level: Swiss-Prot protein existence level 1. Core component of nucleosome. Nucleosomes wrap and compact DNA into chromatin, limiting DNA accessibility to the cellular machineries which require DNA as a template. Histones thereby play a central role in transcription regulation, DNA repair, DNA replication and chromosomal stability. DNA accessibility is regulated via a complex set of post-translational modifications of histones, also called histone code, and nucleosome remodeling. From Arabidopsis thaliana (Mouse-ear cress).
   9040..9756    +  CDS            Clover: Clover is a basic (constitutively fluorescent) green/yellow fluorescent protein published in 2012, derived from Aequorea victoria. It is reported to be a rapidly-maturing weak dimer with high acid sensitivity.
  10833..10869   +  ncRNA          PK1-TEV CVMV: Accession: RF01102 - 5'-leader pseudoknot of TEV/CVMV
  10941..11648   +  CDS            mCherry: mCherry is a basic (constitutively fluorescent) red fluorescent protein published in 2004, derived from Discosoma sp.. It is reported to be a very rapidly-maturing monomer with low acid sensitivity.
  11663..11680   +  misc_feature   MCS (fragment): pUC18/19 multiple cloning site
  11719..11875   +  polyA_signal   CaMV poly(A) signal (fragment): cauliflower mosaic virus polyadenylation signal
  11895..11942   +  protein_bind   FRT (mutant): FRT site with a mutation in the core sequence (Azam et al., 1997) FLP recombinase from the Saccharomyces cerevisiae 2μ plasmid
  12054..12078   -  misc_feature   LB T-DNA repeat: left border repeat from nopaline C58 T-DNA
  12158..12789   +  rep_origin     oriV: incP origin of replication
  13101..14078   -  CDS            insH10 (sequence withheld): INH10_ECOLI - Protein inferred from homology: Swiss-Prot protein existence level 3. Involved in the transposition of the insertion sequence IS5. From Escherichia coli (strain K12).
  14077..14148   +  CDS            yghO (fragment) (sequence partly withheld): YGHO_ECOLI - Experimental evidence at transcript level: Swiss-Prot protein existence level 2. From Escherichia coli (strain K12).
  14200..14994   +  CDS            KanR: aminoglycoside phosphotransferase; aphA-3; confers resistance to kanamycin
  15293..16441   +  CDS            trfA: trans-acting replication protein that binds to and activates oriV
>Addgene plasmid #210548 | pCLV3Cas-LT0 | addgene full sequence | sequence record 430575 | Addgene NGS Result
GGCCTTGTGGGGTCAGTTCCGGCTGGGGGTTCAGCAGCCAGCGCTTTACTGAGATCCTCTTCCGCTTCCT
CGCTCACTGACTCGCTGCGCTCGGTCGTTCGGCTGCGGCGAGCGGTATCAGCTCACTCAAAGGCGGTAAT
ACGGTTATCCACAGAATCAGGGGATAACGCAGGAAAGAACATGTGAGCAAAAGGCCAGCAAAAGGCCAGG
AACCGTAAAAAGGCCGCGTTGCTGGCGTTTTTCCATAGGCTCCGCCCCCCTGACGAGCATCACAAAAATC
GACGCTCAAGTCAGAGGTGGCGAAACCCGACAGGACTATAAAGATACCAGGCGTTTCCCCCTGGAAGCTC
CCTCGTGCGCTCTCCTGTTCCGACCCTGCCGCTTACCGGATACCTGTCCGCCTTTCTCCCTTCGGGAAGC
GTGGCGCTTTCTCATAGCTCACGCTGTAGGTATCTCAGTTCGGTGTAGGTCGTTCGCTCCAAGCTGGGCT
GTGTGCACGAACCCCCCGTTCAGCCCGACCGCTGCGCCTTATCCGGTAACTATCGTCTTGAGTCCAACCC
GGTAAGACACGACTTATCGCCACTGGCAGCAGCCACTGGTAACAGGATTAGCAGAGCGAGGTATGTAGGC
GGTGCTACAGAGTTCTTGAAGTGGTGGCCTAACTACGGCTACACTAGAAGAACAGTATTTGGTATCTGCG
CTCTGCTGAAGCCAGTTACCTTCGGAAAAAGAGTTGGTAGCTCTTGATCCGGCAAACAAACCACCGCTGG
TAGCGGTGGTTTTTTTGTTTGCAAGCAGCAGATTACGCGCAGAAAAAAAGGATCTCAAGAAGATCCTTTG
ATCTTTTCTACGGGGTCTGACGCTCAGTGGAACGAAAACTCACGTTAAGGGATTTTGGTCATGAGATTAT
CAAAAAGGATCTTCACCTAGATCCTTTTGGATCTCCTGTGGTTGGCATGCACATACAAATGGACGAACGG
ATAAACCTTTTCACGCCCTTTTAAATATCCGATTATTCTAATAAACGCTCTTTTCTCTTAGGTTTACCCG
CCAATATATCCTGTCAAACACTGATAGTTTAAACTGAAGGCGGGAAACGACAATCTGCTAGTGGATCTCC
CAGTCACGACGTTGTAAAACGGGCGCCCCGCGGAAAGCTTGCTAGCCAATTGGGGCCCAACGTTCTCGAG
TTTTTCTAGAAGGCCTTGGATCCACCCGGGAGAATTCGTCGACTTTGCGGCCGCATCGATACTGCAGGAG
CTCGGTACCTTTTACTAGTGATATCGATCATGAGCGACCTAAAAATTACGGATATGAATATAGGCATATC
CGTATCCGAATTATCCGTTTGACAGCTAGCAACGATTGTACAATTGCTTCTTTAAAAAAGGAAGAAAGAA
AGAAAGAAAAGAATCAACATCAGCGTTAACAAACGGCCCCGTTACGGCCCAAACGGTCATATAGAGTAAC
GGCGTTAAGCGTTGAAAGACTCCTATCGAAATACGTAACCGCAAACGTGTCATAGTCAGATCCCCTCTTC
CTTCACCGCCTCAAACACAAAAATAATCTTCTACAGCCTATATATACAACCCCCCCTTCTATCTCTCCTT
TCTCACAATTCATCATCTTTCTTTCTCTACCCCCAATTTTAAGAAATCCTCTCTTCTCCTCTTCATTTTC
AAGGTAAATCTCTCTCTCTCTCTCTCTCTCTGTTATTCCTTGTTTTAATTAGGTATGTATTATTGCTAGT
TTGTTAATCTGCTTATCTTATGTATGCCTTATGTGAATATCTTTATCTTGTTCATCTCATCCGTTTAGAA
GCTATAAATTTGTTGATTTGACTGTGTATCTACACGTGGTTATGTTTATATCTAATCAGATATGAATTTC
TTCATATTGTTGCGTTTGTGTGTACCAATCCGAAATCGTTGATTTTTTTCATTTAATCGTGTAGCTAATT
GTACGTATACATATGGATCTACGTATCAATTGTTCATCTGTTTGTGTTTGTATGTATACAGATCTGAAAA
CATCACTTCTCTCATCTGATTGTGTTGTTACATACATAGATATAGATCTGTTATATCATTTTTTTTATTA
ATTGTGTATATATATATGTGCATAGATCTGGATTACATGATTGTGATTATTTACATGATTTTGTTATTTA
CGTATGTATATATGTAGATCTGGACTTTTTGGAGTTGTTGACTTGATTGTATTTGTGTGTGTATATGTGT
GTTCTGATCTTGATATGTTATGTATGTGCAGCAACAATGGATAAGAAGTACTCTATCGGACTCGATATCG
GAACTAACTCTGTGGGATGGGCTGTGATCACCGATGAGTACAAGGTGCCATCTAAGAAGTTCAAGGTTCT
CGGAAACACCGATAGGCACTCTATCAAGAAAAACCTTATCGGTGCTCTCCTCTTCGATTCTGGTGAAACT
GCTGAGGCTACCAGACTCAAGAGAACCGCTAGAAGAAGGTACACCAGAAGAAAGAACAGGATCTGCTACC
TCCAAGAGATCTTCTCTAACGAGATGGCTAAAGTGGATGATTCATTCTTCCACAGGCTCGAAGAGTCATT
CCTCGTGGAAGAAGATAAGAAGCACGAGAGGCACCCTATCTTCGGAAACATCGTTGATGAGGTGGCATAC
CACGAGAAGTACCCTACTATCTACCACCTCAGAAAGAAGCTCGTTGATTCTACTGATAAGGCTGATCTCA
GGCTCATCTACCTCGCTCTCGCTCACATGATCAAGTTCAGAGGACACTTCCTCATCGAGGGTGATCTCAA
CCCTGATAACTCTGATGTGGATAAGTTGTTCATCCAGCTCGTGCAGACCTACAACCAGCTTTTCGAAGAG
AACCCTATCAACGCTTCAGGTGTGGATGCTAAGGCTATCCTCTCTGCTAGGCTCTCTAAGTCAAGAAGGC
TTGAGAACCTCATTGCTCAGCTCCCTGGTGAGAAGAAGAACGGACTTTTCGGAAACTTGATCGCTCTCTC
TCTCGGACTCACCCCTAACTTCAAGTCTAACTTCGATCTCGCTGAGGATGCAAAGCTCCAGCTCTCAAAG
GATACCTACGATGATGATCTCGATAACCTCCTCGCTCAGATCGGAGATCAGTACGCTGATTTGTTCCTCG
CTGCTAAGAACCTCTCTGATGCTATCCTCCTCAGTGATATCCTCAGAGTGAACACCGAGATCACCAAGGC
TCCACTCTCAGCTTCTATGATCAAGAGATACGATGAGCACCACCAGGATCTCACACTTCTCAAGGCTCTT
GTTAGACAGCAGCTCCCAGAGAAGTACAAAGAGATTTTCTTCGATCAGTCTAAGAACGGATACGCTGGTT
ACATCGATGGTGGTGCATCTCAAGAAGAGTTCTACAAGTTCATCAAGCCTATCCTCGAGAAGATGGATGG
AACCGAGGAACTCCTCGTGAAGCTCAATAGAGAGGATCTTCTCAGAAAGCAGAGGACCTTCGATAACGGA
TCTATCCCTCATCAGATCCACCTCGGAGAGTTGCACGCTATCCTTAGAAGGCAAGAGGATTTCTACCCAT
TCCTCAAGGATAACAGGGAAAAGATTGAGAAGATTCTCACCTTCAGAATCCCTTACTACGTGGGACCTCT
CGCTAGAGGAAACTCAAGATTCGCTTGGATGACCAGAAAGTCTGAGGAAACCATCACCCCTTGGAACTTC
GAAGAGGTGGTGGATAAGGGTGCTAGTGCTCAGTCTTTCATCGAGAGGATGACCAACTTCGATAAGAACC
TTCCAAACGAGAAGGTGCTCCCTAAGCACTCTTTGCTCTACGAGTACTTCACCGTGTACAACGAGTTGAC
CAAGGTTAAGTACGTGACCGAGGGAATGAGGAAGCCTGCTTTTTTGTCAGGTGAGCAAAAGAAGGCTATC
GTTGATCTCTTGTTCAAGACCAACAGAAAGGTGACCGTGAAGCAGCTCAAAGAGGATTACTTCAAGAAAA
TCGAGTGCTTCGATTCAGTTGAGATTTCTGGTGTTGAGGATAGGTTCAACGCATCTCTCGGAACCTACCA
CGATCTCCTCAAGATCATTAAGGATAAGGATTTCTTGGATAACGAGGAAAACGAGGATATCTTGGAGGAT
ATCGTTCTTACCCTCACCCTCTTTGAAGATAGAGAGATGATTGAAGAAAGGCTCAAGACCTACGCTCATC
TCTTCGATGATAAGGTGATGAAGCAGTTGAAGAGAAGAAGATACACTGGTTGGGGAAGGCTCTCAAGAAA
GCTCATTAACGGAATCAGGGATAAGCAGTCTGGAAAGACAATCCTTGATTTCCTCAAGTCTGATGGATTC
GCTAACAGAAACTTCATGCAGCTCATCCACGATGATTCTCTCACCTTTAAAGAGGATATCCAGAAGGCTC
AGGTTTCAGGACAGGGTGATAGTCTCCATGAGCATATCGCTAACCTCGCTGGATCTCCTGCAATCAAGAA
GGGAATCCTCCAGACTGTGAAGGTTGTGGATGAGTTGGTGAAGGTGATGGGAAGGCATAAGCCTGAGAAC
ATCGTGATCGAAATGGCTAGAGAGAACCAGACCACTCAGAAGGGACAGAAGAACTCTAGGGAAAGGATGA
AGAGGATCGAGGAAGGTATCAAAGAGCTTGGATCTCAGATCCTCAAAGAGCACCCTGTTGAGAACACTCA
GCTCCAGAATGAGAAGCTCTACCTCTACTACCTCCAGAACGGAAGGGATATGTATGTGGATCAAGAGTTG
GATATCAACAGGCTCTCTGATTACGATGTTGATCATATCGTGCCACAGTCATTCTTGAAGGATGATTCTA
TCGATAACAAGGTGCTCACCAGGTCTGATAAGAACAGGGGTAAGAGTGATAACGTGCCAAGTGAAGAGGT
TGTGAAGAAAATGAAGAACTATTGGAGGCAGCTCCTCAACGCTAAGCTCATCACTCAGAGAAAGTTCGAT
AACTTGACTAAGGCTGAGAGGGGAGGACTCTCTGAATTGGATAAGGCAGGATTCATCAAGAGGCAGCTTG
TGGAAACCAGGCAGATCACTAAGCACGTTGCACAGATCCTCGATTCTAGGATGAACACCAAGTACGATGA
GAACGATAAGTTGATCAGGGAAGTGAAGGTTATCACCCTCAAGTCAAAGCTCGTGTCTGATTTCAGAAAG
GATTTCCAATTCTACAAGGTGAGGGAAATCAACAACTACCACCACGCTCACGATGCTTACCTTAACGCTG
TTGTTGGAACCGCTCTCATCAAGAAGTATCCTAAGCTCGAGTCAGAGTTCGTGTACGGTGATTACAAGGT
GTACGATGTGAGGAAGATGATCGCTAAGTCTGAGCAAGAGATCGGAAAGGCTACCGCTAAGTATTTCTTC
TACTCTAACATCATGAATTTCTTCAAGACCGAGATTACCCTCGCTAACGGTGAGATCAGAAAGAGGCCAC
TCATCGAGACAAACGGTGAAACAGGTGAGATCGTGTGGGATAAGGGAAGGGATTTCGCTACCGTTAGAAA
GGTGCTCTCTATGCCACAGGTGAACATCGTTAAGAAAACCGAGGTGCAGACCGGTGGATTCTCTAAAGAG
TCTATCCTCCCTAAGAGGAACTCTGATAAGCTCATTGCTAGGAAGAAGGATTGGGACCCTAAGAAATACG
GTGGTTTCGATTCTCCTACCGTGGCTTACTCTGTTCTCGTTGTGGCTAAGGTTGAGAAGGGAAAGAGTAA
GAAGCTCAAGTCTGTTAAGGAACTTCTCGGAATCACTATCATGGAAAGGTCATCTTTCGAGAAGAACCCA
ATCGATTTCCTCGAGGCTAAGGGATACAAAGAGGTTAAGAAGGATCTCATCATCAAGCTCCCAAAGTACT
CACTCTTCGAACTCGAGAACGGTAGAAAGAGGATGCTCGCTTCTGCTGGTGAGCTTCAAAAGGGAAACGA
GCTTGCTCTCCCATCTAAGTACGTTAACTTTCTTTACCTCGCTTCTCACTACGAGAAGTTGAAGGGATCT
CCAGAAGATAACGAGCAGAAGCAACTTTTCGTTGAGCAGCACAAGCACTACTTGGATGAGATCATCGAGC
AGATCTCTGAGTTCTCTAAAAGGGTGATCCTCGCTGATGCAAACCTCGATAAGGTGTTGTCTGCTTACAA
CAAGCACAGAGATAAGCCTATCAGGGAACAGGCAGAGAACATCATCCATCTCTTCACCCTTACCAACCTC
GGTGCTCCTGCTGCTTTCAAGTACTTCGATACAACCATCGATAGGAAGAGATACACCTCTACCAAAGAAG
TGCTCGATGCTACCCTCATCCATCAGTCTATCACTGGACTCTACGAGACTAGGATCGATCTCTCACAGCT
CGGTGGTGATTCAAGGGCTGATCCTAAGAAGAAGAGGAAGGTTTGAGGGGCTCACGACGAACTCTAAGAG
CTCAGGCCTCCCAGCTTTCGTCCGTATCATCGGTTTCGACAACGTTCGTCAAGTTCAATGCATCAGTTTC
ATTGCCCACACACCAGAATCCTACTAAGTTTGAGTATTATGGCATTGGAAAAGCTGTTTTCTTCTATCAT
TTGTTCTGCTTGTAATTTACTGTGTTCTTTCAGTTTTTGTTTTCGGACATCAAAATGCAAATGGATGGAT
AAGAGTTAATAAATGATATGGTCCTTTTGTTCATTCTCAAATTATTATTATCTGTTGTTTTTACTTTAAT
GGGTTGAATTTAAGTAAGAAAGGAACTAACAGTGTGATATTAAGGTGCAATGTTAGACATATAAAACAGT
CTTTCACCTCTCTTTGGTTATGTCTTGAATTGGTTTGTTTCTTCACTTATCTGTGTAATCAAGTTTACTA
TGAGTCTATGATCAAGTAATTATGCAATCAAGTTAAGTACAGTATAGGCTTTCAGCTTTTTTTCTTCTTC
TTCGTTCATACAGTTTTTTTTTGTTTATCAGCTTACATTTTCTTGAACCGTAGCTTTCGTTTTCTTCTTT
TTAACTTTCCATTCGGAGTTTTTGTATCTTGTTTCATAGTTTGTCCCAGGATTAGAATGATTAGGCATCG
AACCTTCAAGAATTTGATTGAATAAAACATCTTCATTCTTAAGATATGAAGATAATCTTCAAAAGGCCCC
TGGGAATCTGAAAGAAGAGAAGCAGGCCCATTTATATGGGAAAGAACAATAGTATTTCTTATATAGGCCC
ATTTAAGTTGAAAACAATCTTCAAAAGTCCCACATCGCTTAGATAAGAAAACGAAGCTGAGTTTATATAC
AGCTAGAGTCGAAGTAGTGATTGGAACAAAGCACCAGTGGTCTAGTGGTAGAATAGTACCCTGCCACGGT
ACAGACCCGGGTTCGATTCCCGGCTGGTGCAGTCCCCTCCACCCCACAGTGGTTTTAGAGCTAGAAATAG
CAAGTTAAAATAAGGCTAGTCCGTTATCAACTTGAAAAAGTGGCACCGAGTCGGTGCTTTTTTTTTTTTT
CTGCTTTCTGCCCTTGCCAATCCATATCTGAAGAAGAAAAAAAAACACAAAATTACGATTTAGATCCGAT
ATAACAAAATTTGAATCGCACAGATCGATCTCTTTGGAGATTCTATACCTAGAAAATGGAGACGATTTTC
AAATCTCTGTAAAAATTCTGGTTTCTTCTTGACGGAAGAAGACGACGACTCCAATATTTCGGTTAGTACT
GAACCGGAAAGTTTGACTGGTGCAACCAATTTAATGTACCGTACGTAACGCACCAATCGGATTTTGTATT
CAATGGGCCTTATCTGTGAGCCCATTAATTGATGTGACGGCCTAAACTAAATCCGAACGGTTTATTTCAG
CGATCCGCGACGGTTTGTATTCAGCCAATAGCAATCAATTATGTAGCAGTGGTGATCCTCGTCAAACCAG
TAAAGCTAGATCTGGACCGTTGAATTGGTGCAAGAAAGCACATGTTGTGATATTTTTACCCGTACGATTA
GAAAACTTGAGAAACACATTGATAATCGATAAAAACCGTCCGATCATATAAATCCGCTTTACCATCGTTG
CCTATAAATTAATATCAATAGCCGTACACGCGTGAAGACTGACAATATTATCTTTTTCGAATTCGGAGCT
CAAGTTTGAAATTCGGAGAAGCTAGAGAGTTTTCTGAGGTACGATTCTTCGATCCTCTTTGATTTTCCTG
GAAATATTTTTTCGGTGATCGTGAAACTACTGGAATCGCTCGATAGGTGGTACGAAATTAGGCGAGATTA
GTTTCTATTCTTGGCCATTATCTTGTTTCTTCGCCGAATGATCTTCCGGATAAAGATTTTAGGTTAGAGA
TGAATCGTATAGCTAGATTTCATCACCAGATAGTTTCTTTGTCTAGAATCTCTGAAATTCTCGATAGTTT
TCACATGTGTAAATAGATTGTTCTTATTCGGCGATTGTTGATTAGGGTTTTGATTTTCTTGATTATGCGA
TTGCAATTAGGGATTTTCTTTGGTTTTGTGTTGATCTTACGATACATTCCGGCAATTGAATACGTATGGA
TCTAAATCTTGTTAATTTGTTGAACAGGACGATGCGTCCCCTCCACCCCACAGTGGGGGCACCAAGAGCC
GAGAAGAAGCCCGCCGAGAAAAAAACCGCCGCTGAGAGGCCGGTGGAAGAGAACAAGGCTGCTGAAAAGG
CTCCGGCGGAGAAGAAACCCAAGGCGGGGAAGAAATTGCCACCAAAGGAAGCCGGTGACAAGAAGAAGAA
GCGATCTAAGAAAAACGTCGAAACCTACAAGATCTACATCTTCAAGGTGCTGAAGCAGGTTCATCCAGAT
ATCGGAATTTCAAGCAAAGCCATGGGGATTATGAACAGTTTCATCAACGACATATTCGAGAAGCTAGCTC
AGGAATCTTCGAAACTCGCTAGGTACAACAAGAAGCCGACCATTACATCTCGCGAGATCCAGACGGCTGT
GAGACTCGTCCTCCCCGGTGAACTCGCTAAACACGCCGTCTCTGAAGGTACCAAGGCGGTTACCAAGTTT
ACTAGCTCCATGGTGAGCAAGGGCGAGGAGCTGTTCACCGGGGTGGTGCCCATCCTGGTCGAGCTGGACG
GCGACGTAAACGGCCACAAGTTCAGCGTCCGCGGCGAGGGCGAGGGCGATGCCACCAACGGCAAGCTGAC
CCTGAAGTTCATCTGCACCACCGGCAAGCTGCCCGTGCCCTGGCCCACCCTCGTGACCACCTTCGGCTAC
GGCGTGGCCTGCTTCAGCCGCTACCCCGACCACATGAAGCAGCACGACTTCTTCAAGTCCGCCATGCCCG
AAGGCTACGTCCAGGAGCGCACCATCTCTTTCAAGGACGACGGTACCTACAAGACCCGCGCCGAGGTGAA
GTTCGAGGGCGACACCCTGGTGAACCGCATCGAGCTGAAGGGCATCGACTTCAAGGAGGACGGCAACATC
CTGGGGCACAAGCTGGAGTACAACTTCAACAGCCACAACGTCTATATCACGGCCGACAAGCAGAAGAACG
GCATCAAGGCTAACTTCAAGATCCGCCACAACGTTGAGGACGGCAGCGTGCAGCTCGCCGACCACTACCA
GCAGAACACCCCCATCGGCGACGGCCCCGTGCTGCTGCCCGACAACCACTACCTGAGCCATCAGTCCGCC
CTGAGCAAAGACCCCAACGAGAAGCGCGATCACATGGTCCTGCTGGAGTTCGTGACCGCCGCCGGGATTA
CACATGGCATGGACGAGCTGTACAAGTAATCAGGTGGATCCTAGATAACCTTTACCTTCATTCCCTGTAA
ATTGGTACCCTGCATCTCGTCTCTGTTATGCTTAAGAAGTTCAATGTTTCGTTTCATGTAAAACTTTGGT
GGTTTGTGTTTTGGGGCCTTGTATAATCCCTGATGAATAAGTGTTCTACTATGTTTCCGTTCCTGTTATC
TCTTTCTTTCTAATGACAAGTCGAACTTCTTCTTTATCATCGCTTCGTTTTTATTATCTGTGCTTCTTTT
GTTTAATACGCCTGCAAAGTGACTCGACTCTGTTTAGTGCAGTTCTGCGAAACTTGTAAATAGTCCAATT
GTTGGCCTCTAGTAATAGATGTAGCGAAAGTGTTGAGCTGTTGGGTTCTAAGGATGGCTTGAACATGTTA
ATCTTTTAGGTTCTGAGTATGATGAACATTCGTTGTTGCTAAGAAATGCCTGTAATGTCCCACAAATGTA
GAAAATGGTTCGTACCTTTGTCCAAGCATTGATATGTCTGATGAGAGGAAACTGCAAGATACTGAGCTTG
GTTTAACGAAGGAGAGGCAGTTTCTTCCTTCCAAAGCATTTCATTTGACAATGCCTTGATCATCTTAAGT
AGAGTTTCTGTTGTGGAAAGTTTGAAACTTTGAAGAAACGACTCTCAAGTAAATTGATGATCACAAGTGA
AAGTGTATGTTACTAACTATTGAAACCAAATTAACATAGGGTTTTTATTTAAATAAAAGTTTAACCTTCT
TTTTAAAAAATTGTTCATAGTGTCATGTCAGAACAAGAGCTACAAATCACACATAGCATGCATAAGCGGA
GCTATGATGAGTGGTATTGTTTTGTTCGTCACTTGTCACTCTTTTCCAACACATAATCCCGACAACAACG
TAAGAGCATCTCTCTCTCTCCACACACACTCATGCATGCATGCATTCTTACACGTGATTGCCATGCAAAT
CTCCTTTCTCACCTATAAATACAAACCAACCCTTCACTACACTCTTCACTCAAACCAAAACAAGAAAACA
TACACAAATAGCAAAACAAGGGCGAATTCTCAACACAACATATACAAAACAAACGAATCTCAAGCAATCA
AGCATTCTACTTCTATTGCAGCAATTTAAATCATTTCTTTTAAAGCAAAAGCAATTTTCTGAAAATTTTC
ACCATTTACGAACGATAGCCATGGTGAGCAAGGGCGAGGAGGATAACATGGCCATCATCAAGGAGTTCAT
GCGCTTCAAGGTGCACATGGAGGGCTCCGTGAACGGCCACGAGTTCGAGATCGAGGGCGAGGGCGAGGGC
CGCCCCTACGAGGGCACCCAGACCGCCAAGCTGAAGGTGACCAAGGGTGGCCCCCTGCCCTTCGCCTGGG
ACATCCTGTCCCCTCAGTTCATGTACGGCTCCAAGGCCTACGTGAAGCACCCCGCCGACATCCCCGACTA
CTTGAAGCTGTCCTTCCCCGAGGGCTTCAAGTGGGAGCGCGTGATGAACTTCGAGGACGGCGGCGTGGTG
ACCGTGACCCAGGACTCCTCCCTGCAGGACGGCGAGTTCATCTACAAGGTGAAGCTGCGCGGCACCAACT
TCCCCTCCGACGGCCCCGTAATGCAGAAGAAGACGATGGGCTGGGAGGCCTCCTCCGAGCGGATGTACCC
CGAGGACGGCGCCCTGAAGGGCGAGATCAAGCAGAGGCTGAAGCTGAAGGACGGCGGCCACTACGACGCT
GAGGTCAAGACCACCTACAAGGCCAAGAAGCCCGTGCAGCTGCCCGGCGCCTACAACGTCAACATCAAGT
TGGACATCACCTCCCACAACGAGGACTACACCATCGTGGAACAGTACGAACGCGCCGAGGGCCGCCACTC
CACCGGCGGCATGGACGAGCTGTACAAGTAGCTTGGCTGCAGGTCGACCTGCAGGCATGCCCGCTGAAAT
CACCAGTCTCTCTCTACAAATCTATCTCTCTCTATAATAATGTGTGAGTAGTTCCCAGATAAGGGAATTA
GGGTTCTTATAGGGTTTCGCTCATGTGTTGAGCATATAAGAAACCCTTAGTATGTATTTGTATTTGTAAA
ATACTTCTATCAATAAAATTTCTAATTCCTAAAACCAAAATCCAGGGGTACCGTATGATCTAGGGAAGTT
CCTATTCCGAAGTTCCTATTCTCTGAAAAGTATAGGAACTTCTTTGCGTATTGGGCGCTCTTGGCCTTTT
TGGCCACCGGTCGTACGGTTAAAACCACCCCAGTACATTAAAAACGTCCGCAATGTGTTATTAAGTTGTC
TAAGCGTCAATTTGTTTACACCACAATATATCCTGCCACCAGCCAGCCAACAGCTCCCCGACCGGCAGCT
CGGCACAAAATCACCACTCGATACAGGCAGCCCATCAGTCCACTAGAGACGCTCACCGGGCTGGTTGCCC
TCGCCGCTGGGCTGGCGGCCGTCTATGGCCCTGCAAACGCGCCAGAAACGCCGTCGAAGCCGTGTGCGAG
ACACCGCAGCCGCCGGCGTTGTGGATACCTCGCGGAAAACTTGGCCCTCACTGACAGATGAGGGGCGGAC
GTTGACACTTGAGGGGCCGACTCACCCGGCGCGGCGTTGACAGATGAGGGGCAGGCTCGATTTCGGCCGG
CGACGTGGAGCTGGCCAGCCTCGCAAATCGGCGAAAACGCCTGATTTTACGCGAGTTTCCCACAGATGAT
GTGGACAAGCCTGGGGATAAGTGCCCTGCGGTATTGACACTTGAGGGGCGCGACTACTGACAGATGAGGG
GCGCGATCCTTGACACTTGAGGGGCAGAGTGCTGACAGATGAGGGGCGCACCTATTGACATTTGAGGGGC
TGTCCACAGGCAGAAAATCCAGCATTTGCAAGGGTTTCCGCCCGTTTTTCGGCCACCGCTAACCTGTCTT
TTAACCTGCTTTTAAACCAATATTTATAAACCTTGTTTTTAACCAGGGCTGCGCCCTGTGCGCGTGACCG
CGCACGCCGAAGGGGGGTGCCCCCCCTTCTCGAACCCTCCCGGCCCGCTCTCGCGTTGGCAGCATCACCC
ATAATTGTGGTTTCAAAATCGGCTCCGTCGATACTATGTTATACGCCAACTTTGAAAACAACTTTGAAAA
AGCTGTTTTCTGGTATTTAAAGTTTTAGAATGCAAGGAACAGTGAATTGGAGTTCGTCTTGTTATAATTA
GGGAAGGTGCGAATAAGCGGGGAAATTCTTCTCGGCTGACTCAGTCATTTCATTTCTTCATGTTTGAGCC
GATTTTTTCTCCCGTAAATGCCTTGAATCAGCCTATTTAGACCGTTTCTTCGCCATTTAAGGCGTTATCC
CCAGTTTTTA
[978 nt withheld, positions 13101-14078]
GATGAACCCTGTTCTATGGCTCCAGATGACAAACATGATCTCATATCAGGGACTTGTTCGCACCTTCCTT
AGCTTCTTGGGGTATCTTTAAATACTGTAGAAAAGAGGAAGGAAATAATAAATGGCTAAAATGAGAATAT
CACCGGAATTGAAAAAACTGATCGAAAAATACCGCTGCGTAAAAGATACGGAAGGAATGTCTCCTGCTAA
GGTATATAAGCTGGTGGGAGAAAATGAAAACCTATATTTAAAAATGACGGACAGCCGGTATAAAGGGACC
ACCTATGATGTGGAACGGGAAAAGGACATGATGCTATGGCTGGAAGGAAAGCTGCCTGTTCCAAAGGTCC
TGCACCTTGAACGGCATGATGGCTGGAGCAATCTGCTCATGAGTGAGGCCGATGGCGTCCTTTGCTCGGA
AGAGTATGAAGATGAACAAAGCCCTGAAAAGATTATCGAGCTGTATGCGGAGTGCATCAGGCTCTTTCAC
TCCATCGACATATCGGATTGTCCCTATACGAATAGCTTAGACAGCCGCTTAGCCGAATTGGATTACTTAC
TGAATAACGATCTGGCCGATGTGGATTGCGAAAACTGGGAAGAAGACACCCCATTTAAAGATCCGCGCGA
GCTGTATGATTTTTTAAAGACGGAAAAGCCCGAAGAGGAACTTGTCTTTTCCCACGGCGACCTGGGAGAC
AGCAACATCTTTGTGAAAGATGGCAAAGTAAGTGGCTTTATTGATCTTGGGAGAAGCGGCAGGGCGGACA
AGTGGTATGACATTGCCTTCTGCGTCCGGTCGATCAGGGAGGATATTGGGGAAGAACAGTATGTCGAGCT
ATTTTTTGACTTACTGGGGATCAAGCCTGATTGGGAGAAAATAAAATATTATATTTTACTGGATGAATTG
TTTTAGTACCTAGATGTGGCGCAACGATGCTGGCGACAAGCAGGAGCGCACCGACTTCTTCCGCATCAAG
TGTTTTGGCTCTCAGGCCGAGGCCCACGGCAAGTATTTGGGCAAGGGGTCGCTGGTATTCGTGCAGGGCA
AGATTCGGAATACCAAGTACGAGAAGGACGGCCAGACGGTCTACGGGACCGACTTCATTGCCGATAAGGT
GGATTATCTGGACACCAAGGCACCAGGCGGATCAAATCAGGAATAAGGGCACATTGCCCCGGCGTGAGTC
GGGGCAATCCCGCAAGGAGGGTGAATGAATCGGACGTTTGACCGGAAGGCATACAGGCAAGAACTGATCG
ACGCGGGGTTTTCCGCCGAGGATGCCGAAACCATCGCAAGCCGCACCGTCATGCGTGCGCCCCGCGAAAC
CTTCCAGTCCGTCGGCTCGATGGCCCAGCAAGCTACGGCCAAGATCGAGCGCGACAGCGTGCAACTGGCT
CCCCCTGCCCTGCCCGCGCCATCGGCCGCCGTGGAGCGTTCGCGTCGTCTCGAACAGGAGGCGGCAGGTT
TGGCGAAGTCGATGACCATCGACACGCGAGGAACTATGACGACCAAGAAGCGAAAAACCGCCGGCGAGGA
CCTGGCAAAACAGGTCAGCGAGGCCAAGCAAGCCGCGTTGCTGAAACACACGAAGCAGCAGATCAAGGAA
ATGCAGCTTTCCTTGTTCGATATTGCGCCGTGGCCGGACACGATGCGAGCGATGCCAAACGACACGGCCC
GCTCTGCCCTGTTCACCACGCGCAACAAGAAAATCCCGCGCGAGGCGCTGCAAAACAAGGTCATTTTCCA
CGTCAACAAGGACGTGAAGATCACCTACACCGGCGTCGAGCTGCGGGCCGACGATGACGAACTGGTGTGG
CAGCAGGTGTTGGAGTACGCGAAGCGCACCCCTATCGGCGAGCCGATCACCTTCACGTTCTACGAGCTTT
GCCAGGACCTGGGCTGGTCGATCAATGGCCGGTATTACACGAAGGCCGAGGAATGCCTGTCGCGCCTACA
GGCGACGGCGATGGGCTTCACGTCCGACCGCGTTGGGCACCTGGAATCGGTGTCGCTGCTGCACCGCTTC
CGCGTCCTGGACCGTGGCAAGAAAACGTCCCGTTGCCAGGTCCTGATCGACGAGGAAATCGTCGTGCTGT
TTGCTGGCGACCACTACACGAAATTCATATGGGAGAAGTACCGCAAGCTGTCGCCGACGGCCCGACGGAT
GTTCGACTATTTCAGCTCGCACCGGGAGCCGTACCCGCTCAAGCTGGAAACCTTCCGCCTCATGTGCGGA
TCGGATTCCACCCGCGTGAAGAAGTGGCGCGAGCAGGTCGGCGAAGCCTGCGAAGAGTTGCGAGGCAGCG
GCCTGGTGGAACACGCCTGGGTCAATGATGACCTGGTGCATTGCAAACGCTAG
